>Addgene plasmid #153792 | pGBW-m4252831 | addgene full sequence | sequence record 301683 | Ginkgo NGS Result
ATCTCAAGAAGATCCTTTGATCTTTTCTACGGGGTCTGACGCTCAGTGGAACGAAAACTCACGTTAAGGG
ATTTTGGTCATGAGATTATCAAAAAGGATCTTCACCTAGATCCTTTTAAATTAAAAATGAAGTTTTAAAT
CAATCTAAAGTATATATGAGTAAACTTGGTCTGACAGTTACCAATGCTTAATCAGTGAGGCACCTATCTC
AGCGATCTGTCTATTTCGTTCATCCATAGTTGCATTTAAATTTCCGAACTCTCCAAGGCCCTCGTCGGAA
AATCTTCAAACCTTTCGTCCGATCCATCTTGCAGGCTACCTCTCGAACGAACTATCGCAAGTCTCTTGGC
CGGCCTTGCGCCTTGGCTATTGCTTGGCAGCGCCTATCGCCAGGTATTACTCCAATCCCGAATATCCGAG
ATCGGGATCACCCGAGAGAAGTTCAACCTACATCCTCAATCCCGATCTATCCGAGATCCGAGGAATATCG
AAATCGGGGCGCGCCTGGCCTCCGCGCCGGGTTTTGGCGCCTCCCGCGGGCGCCCCCCTCGTCACGGCGA
GCGCTGCCACGTCAGACGAAGGGCGCAGGAGCGTCCTGATCCTTCCGCCCGGACGCTCAGGACAGCGGCC
CGCTGCTCATAAGACTCGGCCTTAGAACCCCAGTATCAGCAGAAGGACATTTTAGGACGGGACTTGGGTG
ACTCTAGGGCACTGGTTTTCTTTCCAGAGAGCGGAACAGGCGAGGAAAAGTAGTCCCTTCTCGGCGATTC
TGCGGAGGGATCTCCGTGGGGCGGTGAACGCCGATGATTATATAAGGACGCGCCGGGTGTGGCACAGCTA
GTTCCGTCGCAGCCGGGATTTGGGTCGCGGTTCTTGTTTGTGGATCGCTGTGATCGTCACTTGGTGAGTA
GCGGGCTGCTGGGCTGGCCGGGGCTTTCGTGGCCGCCGGGCCGCTCGGTGGGACGGAAGCGTGTGGAGAG
ACCGCCAAGGGCTGTAGTCTGGGTCCGCGAGCAAGGTTGCCCTGAACTGGGGGTTGGGGGGAGCGCAGCA
AAATGGCGGCTGTTCCCGAGTCTTGAATGGAAGACGCTTGTGAGGCGGGCTGTGAGGTCGTTGAAACAAG
GTGGGGGGCATGGTGGGCGGCAAGAACCCAAGGTCTTGAGCCCTTCGCTAATGCGGGAAAGCTCTTATTC
GGGTGAGATGGGCTGGGCACCATCTGGGGACCCTGACGTGAAGTTTGTCACTGACTGGAGAACTCGGTTT
GTCGTCTGTTGCGGGGGCGGCAGTTATGGCGGTGCCGTTGGGCAGTGCACCCGTACCTTTGGGAGCGCGC
GCCCTCGTCGTGTCGTGACGTCACCCGTTCTGTTGGCTTATAATGCAGGGTGGGGCCACCAGCCGGTAGG
TGTGCGGTAGGCTTTTCTCCGTCGCAGGACGCAGGGTTCGGGCCTAGGGTAGGCTCTCCTGAATCGACAG
GCGCCGGACCTCTGGTGAGGGGAGGGATAAGTGAGGCGTCAGTTTCTTTGGTCGGTTTTATGTACCTATC
TTCTTAAGTAGCTGAAGCTCCGGTTTTGAACTATGCGCTCGGGGTTGGCGAGTGTGTTTTGTGAAGTTTT
TTAGGCACCTTTTGAAATGTAATCATTTGGGTCAATATGTAATTTTCAGTGTTAGACTTGTAAATTGTCC
GCTAAATTCTGGCCGTTTTTGGCTTTTTTGTTAGACAACATGACCGAGTACAAGCCCACGGTGCGCCTCG
CCACCCGCGACGACGTCCCCAGGGCCGTACGCACCCTCGCCGCCGCGTTCGCCGACTACCCCGCCACGCG
CCACACCGTCGATCCGGACCGCCACATCGAGCGGGTCACCGAGCTGCAAGAACTCTTCCTCACGCGCGTC
GGGCTCGACATCGGCAAGGTGTGGGTCGCGGACGACGGCGCCGCGGTGGCGGTCTGGACCACGCCGGAGA
GCGTCGAAGCGGGGGCGGTGTTCGCCGAGATCGGCCCGCGCATGGCCGAGTTGAGCGGTTCCCGGCTGGC
CGCGCAGCAACAGATGGAGGGCCTCCTGGCGCCGCACCGGCCCAAGGAGCCCGCGTGGTTCCTGGCCACC
GTCGGCGTCTCGCCCGACCACCAGGGCAAGGGTCTGGGCAGCGCCGTCGTGCTCCCCGGAGTGGAGGCCG
CCGAGCGCGCCGGGGTGCCCGCCTTCCTGGAGACCTCCGCGCCCCGCAACCTCCCCTTCTACGAGCGGCT
CGGCTTCACCGTCACCGCCGACGTCGAGGTGCCCGAAGGACCGCGCACCTGGTGCATGACCCGCAAGCCC
GGTGCCTAGGCTAGTATGTAAGCCTAGTCTTAGATAATAAAATCGCTATCCATCGAAGATGGATGTGTGT
TGGTTTTTTGTGTGTGTAACGCTAGGCGCGCCTGGTGTACCGAGAACGATCCTCTCAGTGCGAGTCTCGA
CGATCCATATCGTTGCTTGGCAGTCAGCCAGTCGGAATCCAGCTTGGGACCCAGGAAGTCCAATCGTCAG
ATATTGTACTCAAGCCTGGTCACGGCAGCGTACCGATCTGTTTAAACCTAGATATTGATAGTCTGATCGG
TCAACGTATAATCGAGTCCTAGCTTTTGCAAACATCTATCAAGAGACAGGATCAGCAGGAGGCTTTCGCA
TGAGTATTCAACATTTCCGTGTCGCCCTTATTCCCTTTTTTGCGGCATTTTGCCTTCCTGTTTTTGCTCA
CCCAGAAACGCTGGTGAAAGTAAAAGATGCTGAAGATCAGTTGGGTGCGCGAGTGGGTTACATCGAACTG
GATCTCAACAGCGGTAAGATCCTTGAGAGTTTTCGCCCCGAAGAACGCTTTCCAATGATGAGCACTTTTA
AAGTTCTGCTATGTGGCGCGGTATTATCCCGTATTGACGCCGGGCAAGAGCAACTCGGTCGCCGCATACA
CTATTCTCAGAATGACTTGGTTGAGTATTCACCAGTCACAGAAAAGCATCTTACGGATGGCATGACAGTA
AGAGAATTATGCAGTGCTGCCATAACCATGAGTGATAACACTGCGGCCAACTTACTTCTGACAACGATTG
GAGGACCGAAGGAGCTAACCGCTTTTTTGCACAACATGGGGGATCATGTAACTCGCCTTGATCGTTGGGA
ACCGGAGCTGAATGAAGCCATACCAAACGACGAGCGTGACACCACGATGCCTGTAGCAATGGCAACAACC
TTGCGTAAACTATTAACTGGCGAACTACTTACTCTAGCTTCCCGGCAACAGTTGATAGACTGGATGGAGG
CGGATAAAGTTGCAGGACCACTTCTGCGCTCGGCCCTTCCGGCTGGCTGGTTTATTGCTGATAAATCTGG
AGCCGGTGAGCGTGGGTCTCGCGGTATCATTGCAGCACTGGGGCCAGATGGTAAGCCCTCCCGTATCGTA
GTTATCTACACGACGGGGAGTCAGGCAACTATGGATGAACGAAATAGACAGATCGCTGAGATAGGTGCCT
CACTGATTAAGCATTGGTAACCGATTCTAGGTGCATTGGCGCAGAAAAAAATGCCTGATGCGACGCTGCG
CGTCTTATACTCCCACATATGCCAGATTCAGCAACGGATACGGCTTCCCCAACTTGCCCACTTCCATACG
TGTCCTCCTTACCAGAAATTTATCCTTAAGATCCCGAATCGTTTAAACTCGACTCTGGCTCTATCGAATC
TCCGTCGTTTCGAGCTTACGCGAACAGCCGTGGCGCTCATTTGCTCGTCGGGCATCGAATCTCGTCAGCT
ATCGTCAGCTTACCTTTTTGGCAGCGATCGCGGCTCCCGACATCTTGGACCATTAGCTCCACAGGTATCT
TCTTCCCTCTAGTGGTCATAACAGCAGCTTCAGCTACCTCTCAATTCAAAAAACCCCTCAAGACCCGTTT
AGAGGCCCCAAGGGGTTATGCTATCAATCGTTGCGTTACACACACAAAAAACCAACACACATCCATCTTC
GATGGATAGCGATTTTATTATCTAACTGCTGATCGAGTGTAGCCAGATCTAGTAATCAATTACGGGGTCA
TTAGTTCATAGCCCATATATGGAGTTCCGCGTTACATAACTTACGGTAAATGGCCCGCCTGGCTGACCGC
CCAACGACCCCCGCCCATTGACGTCAATAATGACGTATGTTCCCATAGTAACGCCAATAGGGACTTTCCA
TTGACGTCAATGGGTGGAGTATTTACGGTAAACTGCCCACTTGGCAGTACATCAAGTGTATCATATGCCA
AGTACGCCCCCTATTGACGTCAATGACGGTAAATGGCCCGCCTGGCATTATGCCCAGTACATGACCTTAT
GGGACTTTCCTACTTGGCAGTACATCTACGTATTAGTCATCGCTATTACCATGCTGATGCGGTTTTGGCA
GTACATCAATGGGCGTGGATAGCGGTTTGACTCACGGGGATTTCCAAGTCTCCACCCCATTGACGTCAAT
GGGAGTTTGTTTTGGCACCAAAATCAACGGGACTTTCCAAAATGTCGTAACAACTCCGCCCCATTGACGC
AAATGGGCGGTAGGCGTGTACGGTGGGAGGTCTATATAAGCAGAGCTGGTTTAGTGAACCGTCAGATCAG
ATCTTTGTCGATCCTACCATCCACTCGACACACCCGCCAGCGGCCGCCACCATGTTTCATCTCGTTGACT
TTCAGGTTACTATAGCAGAGATATTACTAATTATTATGAGGACTTTTAAAGTTTCCATTTGGAATCTTGA
TTACATCATAAACCTCATAATTAAAAATTTATCTAAGTCACTAACTGAGAATAAATATTCTCAATTAGAT
GAAGAGCAACCAATGGAGATTGATGAAAACCTTTACTTTCAGTCGATGGATTATAAGGACCACGATGGAG
ACTACAAAGATCATGACATTGATTACAAGGACGACGATGACAAATAAGCTAGCTTGACTGACTGAGATAC
AGCGTACCTTCAGCTCACAGACATGATAAGATACATTGATGAGTTTGGACAAACCACAACTAGAATGCAG
TGAAAAAAATGCTTTATTTGTGAAATTTGTGATGCTATTGCTTTATTTGTAACCATTATAAGCTGCAATA
AACAAGTTAACAACAACAATTGCATTCATTTTATGTTTCAGGTTCAGGGGGAGGTGTGGGAGGTTTTTTA
AAGCAAGTAAAACCTCTACAAATGTGGTATTGGCCCATCTCTATCGGTATCGTAGCATAACCCCTTGGGG
CCTCTAAACGGGTCTTGAGGGGTTTTTTGTGCCCCTCGGGCCGGATTGCTATCTACCGGCATTGGCGCAG
AAAAAAATGCCTGATGCGACGCTGCGCGTCTTATACTCCCACATATGCCAGATTCAGCAACGGATACGGC
TTCCCCAACTTGCCCACTTCCATACGTGTCCTCCTTACCAGAAATTTATCCTTAAGGTCGTCAGCTATCC
TGCAGGCGATCTCTCGATTTCGATCAAGACATTCCTTTAATGGTCTTTTCTGGACACCACTAGGGGTCAG
AAGTAGTTCATCAAACTTTCTTCCCTCCCTAATCTCATTGGTTACCTTGGGCTATCGAAACTTAATTAAC
CAGTCAAGTCAGCTACTTGGCGAGATCGACTTGTCTGGGTTTCGACTACGCTCAGAATTGCGTCAGTCAA
GTTCGATCTGGTCCTTGCTATTGCACCCGTTCTCCGATTACGAGTTTCATTTAAATCATGTGAGCAAAAG
GCCAGCAAAAGGCCAGGAACCGTAAAAAGGCCGCGTTGCTGGCGTTTTTCCATAGGCTCCGCCCCCCTGA
CGAGCATCACAAAAATCGACGCTCAAGTCAGAGGTGGCGAAACCCGACAGGACTATAAAGATACCAGGCG
TTTCCCCCTGGAAGCTCCCTCGTGCGCTCTCCTGTTCCGACCCTGCCGCTTACCGGATACCTGTCCGCCT
TTCTCCCTTCGGGAAGCGTGGCGCTTTCTCATAGCTCACGCTGTAGGTATCTCAGTTCGGTGTAGGTCGT
TCGCTCCAAGCTGGGCTGTGTGCACGAACCCCCCGTTCAGCCCGACCGCTGCGCCTTATCCGGTAACTAT
CGTCTTGAGTCCAACCCGGTAAGACACGACTTATCGCCACTGGCAGCAGCCACTGGTAACAGGATTAGCA
GAGCGAGGTATGTAGGCGGTGCTACAGAGTTCTTGAAGTGGTGGCCTAACTACGGCTACACTAGAAGAAC
AGTATTTGGTATCTGCGCTCTGCTGAAGCCAGTTACCTTCGGAAAAAGAGTTGGTAGCTCTTGATCCGGC
AAACAAACCACCGCTGGTAGCGGTGGTTTTTTTGTTTGCAAGCAGCAGATTACGCGCAGAAAAAAAGG
Features (pLannotate 1.2.2; 20 found; start..end, strand, type, name):
    179..243     -  CDS            bla(M) (fragment): β-lactamase lacking the signal sequence; bla(M); allows cytosolic expression of β-lactamase
    507..1716    +  promoter       UbC promoter: human ubiquitin C promoter
   1720..2317    +  CDS            PuroR (fragment): puromycin N-acetyltransferase; pac from Streptomyces; confers resistance to puromycin
   2346..2394    +  polyA_signal   poly(A) signal: synthetic polyadenylation signal
   2660..3520    +  CDS            AmpR: β-lactamase; bla; confers resistance to ampicillin, carbenicillin, and related antibiotics
   3533..3669    +  terminator     rrnG terminator: transcription terminator from the E. coli ribosomal RNA rrnG operon (Albrechtsen et al., 1991)
   3821..3892    +  misc_feature   5' β-globin insulator: insulator upstream of the human β-globin locus (Farrell et al., 2002)
   3897..3943    -  terminator     T7 terminator: transcription terminator for bacteriophage T7 RNA polymerase
   3961..4009    -  polyA_signal   poly(A) signal: synthetic polyadenylation signal
   4090..4393    +  enhancer       CMV enhancer: human cytomegalovirus immediate early enhancer
   4466..4483    -  promoter       CMV promoter (fragment): human cytomegalovirus (CMV) immediate early promoter
   4546..4597    +  promoter       CMVd2 promoter: truncated human cytomegalovirus (CMV) immediate early promoter that yields moderately reduced expression relative to the full-length promoter
   4672..4854    +  CDS            NS6_SARS2: Experimental evidence at protein level: Swiss-Prot protein existence level 1. Disrupts cell nuclear import complex formation by tethering karyopherin alpha 2 and karyopherin beta 1 to the membrane. Retention of import factors at the ER/Golgi membrane leads to a loss of transport into the nucleus. Thereby prevents STAT1 nuclear translocation in response to interferon signaling, thus blocking the expression of interferon stimulated genes (ISGs) that display multiple antiviral activities (PubMed:33097660). Suppresses IFN-beta production possibly by blocking IRF3 nuclear translocation (PubMed:3297
   4921..4943    +  CDS            FLAG (fragment): FLAG® epitope tag, followed by an enterokinase cleavage site
   4997..5118    -  polyA_signal   SV40 poly(A) signal: SV40 polyadenylation signal
   5141..5210    -  CDS            large T antigen (fragment): large T antigen from SV40 (simian virus 40)
   5233..5279    +  terminator     T7 terminator: transcription terminator for bacteriophage T7 RNA polymerase
   5309..5445    +  terminator     rrnG terminator: transcription terminator from the E. coli ribosomal RNA rrnG operon (Albrechtsen et al., 1991)
   5490..5561    +  misc_feature   3' β-globin insulator: insulator downstream of the human β-globin locus (Farrell et al., 2002)
   5787..7       -  rep_origin     ori (across the origin): high-copy-number ColE1/pMB1/pBR322/pUC origin of replication
