[The description below was written by a language model from this plasmid's Addgene catalogue record and pLannotate feature annotations shown in this document.]
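Description:
pGBW-m4252831 is a mammalian expression plasmid for the wild-type ORF6 accessory protein of SARS-CoV-2, built on a pTwist_CMV_Puro_6 backbone from which an AarI site was removed. It is maintained in E. coli as a high-copy plasmid through a ColE1/pUC-type origin and selected with ampicillin via an intact β-lactamase (AmpR) gene. For selection in mammalian cells it carries a separate cassette in which the human ubiquitin C promoter drives puromycin N-acetyltransferase, terminated by a synthetic poly(A) signal.

The payload is the short ORF6 coding sequence placed downstream of the CMV immediate-early enhancer and promoter. According to the catalogue entry it is fused at its C terminus to a backbone-encoded TEV-cleavable 3xFLAG tag. The automated annotation detects only a FLAG fragment just after the ORF and does not call the TEV site, so the tag architecture rests on the depositor's description. An SV40 poly(A) signal is annotated just downstream of the tag, although on the opposite strand, and a small adjacent large T antigen fragment is presumably part of that SV40-derived segment. The expression unit is bracketed by β-globin insulator elements and by bacterial and phage terminators (rrnG, T7), which help isolate it from transcription elsewhere on the plasmid.

ORF6 is annotated as an interferon antagonist that tethers karyopherin import factors to ER/Golgi membranes, blocking STAT1 nuclear translocation and interferon-stimulated gene expression. The construct therefore suits transient or puromycin-selected expression of tagged ORF6 in mammalian cells, with the FLAG epitope allowing detection or affinity purification and the TEV site allowing tag removal.
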