Addgene plasmid #153792: pGBW-m4252831
Purpose: Mammalian expression plasmid for SARS-CoV-2 ORF6 protein
Depositing lab: Ginkgo Bioworks & Benjie Chen.
Backbone
  Vector backbone: pTwist_CMV_Puro_6 with AarI site removed
  Backbone size w/o insert (bp): 6080
  Vector type: Mammalian Expression
  Selectable markers: Puromycin
Growth in bacteria
  Bacterial resistance: Ampicillin, 100 μg/mL
  Growth temperature: 37°C
  Growth strain: DH5alpha
  Copy number: High Copy
Gene/Insert
  Gene/Insert name: SARS-CoV-2 ORF6 protein
  Species: Severe acute respiratory syndrome coronavirus 2
  Insert size (bp): 179
  Mutation: wt
  Entrez Gene: ORF6 (a.k.a. GU280_gp06)
  Promoter: CMV
  Tag / fusion protein: Cleavable TEV;3xFlag (C terminal on backbone)
  Cloning method: Unknown
Resource information
  A portion of this plasmid was derived from a plasmid made by: GinkgoBioworks
Depositor comments: NCBI reference sequence: 43740572
How to cite: pGBW-m4252831 was a gift from Ginkgo Bioworks & Benjie Chen (Addgene plasmid # 153792 ; http://n2t.net/addgene:153792 ; RRID:Addgene_153792)
